>Addgene plasmid #142877 | TFORF1862 | addgene full sequence | sequence record 391473 | Addgene NGS Result
TTAATGTAGTCTTATGCAATACTCTTGTAGTCTTGCAACATGGTAACGATGAGTTAGCAACATGCCTTAC
AAGGAGAGAAAAAGCACCGTGCATGCCGATTGGTGGAAGTAAGGTGGTACGATCGTGCCTTATTAGGAAG
GCAACAGACGGGTCTGACATGGATTGGACGAACCACTGAATTGCCGCATTGCAGAGATATTGTATTTAAG
TGCCTAGCTCGATACATAAACGGGTCTCTCTGGTTAGACCAGATCTGAGCCTGGGAGCTCTCTGGCTAAC
TAGGGAACCCACTGCTTAAGCCTCAATAAAGCTTGCCTTGAGTGCTTCAAGTAGTGTGTGCCCGTCTGTT
GTGTGACTCTGGTAACTAGAGATCCCTCAGACCCTTTTAGTCAGTGTGGAAAATCTCTAGCAGTGGCGCC
CGAACAGGGACTTGAAAGCGAAAGGGAAACCAGAGGAGCTCTCTCGACGCAGGACTCGGCTTGCTGAAGC
GCGCACGGCAAGAGGCGAGGGGCGGCGACTGGTGAGTACGCCAAAAATTTTGACTAGCGGAGGCTAGAAG
GAGAGAGATGGGTGCGAGAGCGTCAGTATTAAGCGGGGGAGAATTAGATCGCGATGGGAAAAAATTCGGT
TAAGGCCAGGGGGAAAGAAAAAATATAAATTAAAACATATAGTATGGGCAAGCAGGGAGCTAGAACGATT
CGCAGTTAATCCTGGCCTGTTAGAAACATCAGAAGGCTGTAGACAAATACTGGGACAGCTACAACCATCC
CTTCAGACAGGATCAGAAGAACTTAGATCATTATATAATACAGTAGCAACCCTCTATTGTGTGCATCAAA
GGATAGAGATAAAAGACACCAAGGAAGCTTTAGACAAGATAGAGGAAGAGCAAAACAAAAGTAAGACCAC
CGCACAGCAAGCGGCCGCTGATCTTCAGACCTGGAGGAGGAGATATGAGGGACAATTGGAGAAGTGAATT
ATATAAATATAAAGTAGTAAAAATTGAACCATTAGGAGTAGCACCCACCAAGGCAAAGAGAAGAGTGGTG
CAGAGAGAAAAAAGAGCAGTGGGAATAGGAGCTTTGTTCCTTGGGTTCTTGGGAGCAGCAGGAAGCACTA
TGGGCGCAGCGTCAATGACGCTGACGGTACAGGCCAGACAATTATTGTCTGGTATAGTGCAGCAGCAGAA
CAATTTGCTGAGGGCTATTGAGGCGCAACAGCATCTGTTGCAACTCACAGTCTGGGGCATCAAGCAGCTC
CAGGCAAGAATCCTGGCTGTGGAAAGATACCTAAAGGATCAACAGCTCCTGGGGATTTGGGGTTGCTCTG
GAAAACTCATTTGCACCACTGCTGTGCCTTGGAATGCTAGTTGGAGTAATAAATCTCTGGAACAGATTTG
GAATCACACGACCTGGATGGAGTGGGACAGAGAAATTAACAATTACACAAGCTTAATACACTCCTTAATT
GAAGAATCGCAAAACCAGCAAGAAAAGAATGAACAAGAATTATTGGAATTAGATAAATGGGCAAGTTTGT
GGAATTGGTTTAACATAACAAATTGGCTGTGGTATATAAAATTATTCATAATGATAGTAGGAGGCTTGGT
AGGTTTAAGAATAGTTTTTGCTGTACTTTCTATAGTGAATAGAGTTAGGCAGGGATATTCACCATTATCG
TTTCAGACCCACCTCCCAACCCCGAGGGGACCCATGCATTGCATCTCAATTAGTCAGCAACCAGGTGTGG
AAAGTCCCCAGGCTCCCCAGCAGGCAGAAGTATGCAAAGCATGCGTCTCAATTAGTCAGCAACCATAGTC
CCGCCCCTAACTCCGCCCATCCCGCCCCTAACTCCGCCCAGTTCCGCCCATTCTCCGCCCCATGGCTGAC
TAATTTTTTTTATTTATGCAGAGGCCGAGGCCGCCTCGGCCTCTGAGCTATTCCAGAAGTAGTGAGGAGG
CTTTTTTGGAGGCCTAGGCTTTTGCAAAAAGCTTTCTAGAGGTACCACCGGAGCTTACCATGACCGAGTA
CAAGCCCACGGTGCGCCTCGCCACCCGCGACGACGTCCCCAGGGCCGTACGCACCCTCGCCGCCGCGTTC
GCCGACTACCCCGCCACGCGCCACACCGTCGATCCGGACCGCCACATCGAGCGGGTCACCGAGCTGCAAG
AACTCTTCCTCACGCGCGTCGGGCTCGACATCGGCAAGGTGTGGGTCGCGGACGACGGCGCCGCCGTGGC
GGTCTGGACCACGCCGGAGAGCGTCGAAGCGGGGGCGGTGTTCGCCGAGATCGGCCCGCGCATGGCCGAG
TTGAGCGGTTCCCGGCTGGCCGCGCAGCAACAGATGGAAGGCCTCCTGGCGCCGCACCGGCCCAAGGAGC
CCGCGTGGTTCCTGGCCACCGTCGGCGTCTCGCCCGACCACCAGGGCAAGGGTCTGGGCAGCGCCGTCGT
GCTCCCCGGAGTGGAGGCGGCCGAGCGCGCCGGGGTGCCCGCCTTCCTGGAGACCTCCGCGCCCCGCAAC
CTCCCCTTCTACGAGCGGCTCGGCTTCACCGTCACCGCCGACGTCGAGGTGCCCGAAGGACCGCGCACCT
GGTGCATGACCCGCAAGCCCGGTGCCAGTTAACGAATTCTAGATCTTGAGACAAATGGCAGTATTCATCC
ACAATTTTAAAAGAAAAGGGGGGATTGGGGGGTACAGTGCAGGGGAAAGAATAGTAGACATAATAGCAAC
AGACATACAAACTAAAGAATTACAAAAACAAATTACAAAAATTCAAAATTTTCGGGTTTATTACAGGGAC
AGCAGAGATCCACTTTGGCGCCGGCTCGAGGCCTGCAGGTGCAAAGATGGATAAAGTTTTAAACAGAGAG
GAATCTTTGCAGCTAATGGACCTTCTAGGTCTTGAAAGGAGTGGGAATTGGCTCCGGTGCCCGTCAGTGG
GCAGAGCGCACATCGCCCACAGTCCCCGAGAAGTTGGGGGGAGGGGTCGGCAATTGAACCGGTGCCTAGA
GAAGGTGGCGCGGGGTAAACTGGGAAAGTGATGTCGTGTACTGGCTCCGCCTTTTTCCCGAGGGTGGGGG
AGAACCGTATATAAGTGCAGTAGTCGCCGTGAACGTTCTTTTTCGCAACGGGTTTGCCGCCAGAACACAG
GTAAGTGCCGTGTGTGGTTCCCGCGGGCCTGGCCTCTTTACGGGTTATGGCCCTTGCGTGCCTTGAATTA
CTTCCACCTGGCTGCAGTACGTGATTCTTGATCCCGAGCTTCGGGTTGGAAGTGGGTGGGAGAGTTCGAG
GCCTTGCGCTTAAGGAGCCCCTTCGCCTCGTGCTTGAGTTGAGGCCTGGCCTGGGCGCTGGGGCCGCCGC
GTGCGAATCTGGTGGCACCTTCGCGCCTGTCTCGCTGCTTTCGATAAGTCTCTAGCCATTTAAAATTTTT
GATGACCTGCTGCGACGCTTTTTTTCTGGCAAGATAGTCTTGTAAATGCGGGCCAAGATCTGCACACTGG
TATTTCGGTTTTTGGGGCCGCGGGCGGCGACGGGGCCCGTGCGTCCCAGCGCACATGTTCGGCGAGGCGG
GGCCTGCGAGCGCGGCCACCGAGAATCGGACGGGGGTAGTCTCAAGCTGGCCGGCCTGCTCTGGTGCCTG
GCCTCGCGCCGCCGTGTATCGCCCCGCCCTGGGCGGCAAGGCTGGCCCGGTCGGCACCAGTTGCGTGAGC
GGAAAGATGGCCGCTTCCCGGCCCTGCTGCAGGGAGCTCAAAATGGAGGACGCGGCGCTCGGGAGAGCGG
GCGGGTGAGTCACCCACACAAAGGAAAAGGGCCTTTCCGTCCTCAGCCGTCGCTTCATGTGACTCCACGG
AGTACCGGGCGCCGTCCAGGCACCTCGATTAGTTCTCGAGCTTTTGGAGTACGTCGTCTTTAGGTTGGGG
GGAGGGGTTTTATGCGATGGAGTTTCCCCACACTGAGTGGGTGGAGACTGAAGTTAGGCCAGCTTGGCAC
TTGATGTAATTCTCCTTGGAATTTGCCCTTTTTGAGTTTGGATCTTGGTTCATTCTCAAGCCTCAGACAG
TGGTTCAAAGTTTTTTTCTTCCATTTCAGGTGTCGTGAGGCTAGCACCGCCACCATGCTGTCTCATGCCG
ACCTCCTGGACGCCAGGCTAGGTATGAAAGATGCCGCCGAGCTTCTGGGCCACCGGGAGGCGGTGAAGTG
TAGGCTGGGCGTGGGGGGCTCCGACCCCGGGGGCCATCCGGGGGACCTGGCGCCCAACTCTGACCCAGTG
GAGGGAGCCACTCTGCTGCCCGGGGAGGACATCACCACAGTGGGCTCTACTCCGGCCTCGCTGGCGGTGA
GCGCCAAAGACCCGGACAAGCAGCCCGGGCCCCAGGGCGGCCCGAACCCCAGCCAAGCCGGCCAGCAGCA
GGGCCAACAGAAGCAGAAGCGCCACCGGACGCGCTTCACCCCCGCACAGCTCAACGAGTTGGAGAGGAGC
TTCGCCAAGACTCACTACCCCGACATCTTTATGCGTGAGGAGCTGGCACTGCGTATCGGGCTGACCGAGT
CCCGAGTGCAGGTCTGGTTCCAGAACCGACGCGCCAAGTGGAAGAAGCGCAAAAAGACGACCAACGTGTT
CCGTGCGCCCGGCACACTGCTGCCCACGCCAGGCCTGCCTCAGTTCCCGTCGGCTGCCGCCGCCGCTGCC
GCCGCCATGGGCGACAGCCTGTGCTCTTTCCACGCCAACGACACCCGCTGGGCGGCGGCCGCCATGCCTG
GCGTGTCACAGCTGCCTCTGCCGCCGGCGCTGGGCAGGCAGCAGGCCATGGCGCAGTCGCTGTCCCAGTG
CAGCCTGGCGGCCGGTCCGCCGCCCAACTCCATGGGCCTGTCCAACAGCCTGGCGGGTTCCAACGGCGCG
GGGCTGCAGTCGCACCTCTACCAGCCCGCCTTCCCCGGCATGGTGCCCGCCTCCCTCCCCGGCCCCAGCA
ACGTCTCCGGTTCGCCCCAGCTCTGCAGCTCCCCGGACAGCAGCGACGTGTGGCGGGGCACCAGCATCGC
CTCCCTCCGCCGCAAGGCGCTAGAGCACACAGTCTCTATGAGCTTCACTTAGTAATGAACTAGTCCGTAA
CTTGAAAGTATTTCGATTTCTTGGCTTTATATATCTTGTGGAAAGGACGAAACAATTTGATAGACAGCCC
GTCGACGCGTTAAGTCGACAATCAACCTCTGGATTACAAAATTTGTGAAAGATTGACTGGTATTCTTAAC
TATGTTGCTCCTTTTACGCTATGTGGATACGCTGCTTTAATGCCTTTGTATCATGCTATTGCTTCCCGTA
TGGCTTTCATTTTCTCCTCCTTGTATAAATCCTGGTTGCTGTCTCTTTATGAGGAGTTGTGGCCCGTTGT
CAGGCAACGTGGCGTGGTGTGCACTGTGTTTGCTGACGCAACCCCCACTGGTTGGGGCATTGCCACCACC
TGTCAGCTCCTTTCCGGGACTTTCGCTTTCCCCCTCCCTATTGCCACGGCGGAACTCATCGCCGCCTGCC
TTGCCCGCTGCTGGACAGGGGCTCGGCTGTTGGGCACTGACAATTCCGTGGTGTTGTCGGGGAAATCATC
GTCCTTTCCTTGGCTGCTCGCCTGTGTTGCCACCTGGATTCTGCGCGGGACGTCCTTCTGCTACGTCCCT
TCGGCCCTCAATCCAGCGGACCTTCCTTCCCGCGGCCTGCTGCCGGCTCTGCGGCCTCTTCCGCGTCTTC
GCCTTCGCCCTCAGACGAGTCGGATCTCCCTTTGGGCCGCCTCCCCGCGTCGACTTTAAGACCAATGACT
TACAAGGCAGCTGTAGATCTTAGCCACTTTTTAAAAGAAAAGGGGGGACTGGAAGGGCTAATTCACTCCC
AACGAAGACAAGATCTGCTTTTTGCTTGTACTGGGTCTCTCTGGTTAGACCAGATCTGAGCCTGGGAGCT
CTCTGGCTAACTAGGGAACCCACTGCTTAAGCCTCAATAAAGCTTGCCTTGAGTGCTTCAAGTAGTGTGT
GCCCGTCTGTTGTGTGACTCTGGTAACTAGAGATCCCTCAGACCCTTTTAGTCAGTGTGGAAAATCTCTA
GCAGTACGTATAGTAGTTCATGTCATCTTATTATTCAGTATTTATAACTTGCAAAGAAATGAATATCAGA
GAGTGAGAGGAACTTGTTTATTGCAGCTTATAATGGTTACAAATAAAGCAATAGCATCACAAATTTCACA
AATAAAGCATTTTTTTCACTGCATTCTAGTTGTGGTTTGTCCAAACTCATCAATGTATCTTATCATGTCT
GGCTCTAGCTATCCCGCCCCTAACTCCGCCCATCCCGCCCCTAACTCCGCCCAGTTCCGCCCATTCTCCG
CCCCATGGCTGACTAATTTTTTTTATTTATGCAGAGGCCGAGGCCGCCTCGGCCTCTGAGCTATTCCAGA
AGTAGTGAGGAGGCTTTTTTGGAGGCCTAGGGACGTACCCAATTCGCCCTATAGTGAGTCGTATTACGCG
CGCTCACTGGCCGTCGTTTTACAACGTCGTGACTGGGAAAACCCTGGCGTTACCCAACTTAATCGCCTTG
CAGCACATCCCCCTTTCGCCAGCTGGCGTAATAGCGAAGAGGCCCGCACCGATCGCCCTTCCCAACAGTT
GCGCAGCCTGAATGGCGAATGGG
[124 nt withheld, positions 6674-6797]
C
[91 nt withheld, positions 6799-6889]
A
[49 nt withheld, positions 6891-6939]
CCTTTGACGTTGGAGTCCACGTTCTTT
[37 nt withheld, positions 6967-7003]
ACCCTATCTCGGTCTATTCTTTTGATTTATAAGGGATTTTGCCGATTTCGGCCTATTGGTTAAAAAATGA
GCTGATTTAACAAAAATTTAACGCGAATTTTAACAAAATATTAACGCTTACAATTTAGGTGGCACTTTTC
GGGGAAATGTGCGCGGAACCCCTATTTGTTTATTTTTCTAAATACATTCAAATATGTATCCGCTCATGAG
ACAATAACCCTGATAAATGCTTCAATAATATTGAAAAAGGAAGAGTATGAGTATTCAACATTTCCGTGTC
GCCCTTATTCCCTTTTTTGCGGCATTTTGCCTTCCTGTTTTTGCTCACCCAGAAACGCTGGTGAAAGTAA
AAGATGCTGAAGATCAGTTGGGTGCACGAGTGGGTTACATCGAACTGGATCTCAACAGCGGTAAGATCCT
TGAGAGTTTTCGCCCCGAAGAACGTTTTCCAATGATGAGCACTTTTAAAGTTCTGCTATGTGGCGCGGTA
TTATCCCGTATTGACGCCGGGCAAGAGCAACTCGGTCGCCGCATACACTATTCTCAGAATGACTTGGTTG
AGTACTCACCAGTCACAGAAAAGCATCTTACGGATGGCATGACAGTAAGAGAATTATGCAGTGCTGCCAT
AACCATGAGTGATAACACTGCGGCCAACTTACTTCTGACAACGATCGGAGGACCGAAGGAGCTAACCGCT
TTTTTGCACAACATGGGGGATCATGTAACTCGCCTTGATCGTTGGGAACCGGAGCTGAATGAAGCCATAC
CAAACGACGAGCGTGACACCACGATGCCTGTAGCAATGGCAACAACGTTGCGCAAACTATTAACTGGCGA
ACTACTTACTCTAGCTTCCCGGCAACAATTAATAGACTGGATGGAGGCGGATAAAGTTGCAGGACCACTT
CTGCGCTCGGCCCTTCCGGCTGGCTGGTTTATTGCTGATAAATCTGGAGCCGGTGAGCGTGGGTCTCGCG
GTATCATTGCAGCACTGGGGCCAGATGGTAAGCCCTCCCGTATCGTAGTTATCTACACGACGGGGAGTCA
GGCAACTATGGATGAACGAAATAGACAGATCGCTGAGATAGGTGCCTCACTGATTAAGCATTGGTAACTG
TCAGACCAAGTTTACTCATATATACTTTAGATTGATTTAAAACTTCATTTTTAATTTAAAAGGATCTAGG
TGAAGATCCTTTTTGATAATCTCATGACCAAAATCCCTTAACGTGAGTTTTCGTTCCACTGAGCGTCAGA
CCCCGTAGAAAAGATCAAAGGATCTTCTTGAGATCCTTTTTTTCTGCGCGTAATCTGCTGCTTGCAAACA
AAAAAACCACCGCTACCAGCGGTGGTTTGTTTGCCGGATCAAGAGCTACCAACTCTTTTTCCGAAGGTAA
CTGGCTTCAGCAGAGCGCAGATACCAAATACTGTTCTTCTAGTGTAGCCGTAGTTAGGCCACCACTTCAA
GAACTCTGTAGCACCGCCTACATACCTCGCTCTGCTAATCCTGTTACCAGTGGCTGCTGCCAGTGGCGAT
AAGTCGTGTCTTACCGGGTTGGACTCAAGACGATAGTTACCGGATAAGGCGCAGCGGTCGGGCTGAACGG
GGGGTTCGTGCACACAGCCCAGCTTGGAGCGAACGACCTACACCGAACTGAGATACCTACAGCGTGAGCT
ATGAGAAAGCGCCACGCTTCCCGAAGGGAGAAAGGCGGACAGGTATCCGGTAAGCGGCAGGGTCGGAACA
GGAGAGCGCACGAGGGAGCTTCCAGGGGGAAACGCCTGGTATCTTTATAGTCCTGTCGGGTTTCGCCACC
TCTGACTTGAGCGTCGATTTTTGTGATGCTCGTCAGGGGGGCGGAGCCTATGGAAAAACGCCAGCAACGC
GGCCTTTTTACGGTTCCTGGCCTTTTGCTGGCCTTTTGCTCACATGTTCTTTCCTGCGTTATCCCCTGAT
TCTGTGGATAACCGTATTACCGCCTTTGAGTGAGCTGATACCGCTCGCCGCAGCCGAACGACCGAGCGCA
GCGAGTCAGTGAGCGAGGAAGCGGAAGAGCGCCCAATACGCAAACCGCCTCTCCCCGCGCGTTGGCCGAT
TCATTAATGCAGCTGGCACGACAGGTTTCCCGACTGGAAAGCGGGCAGTGAGCGCAACGCAATTAATGTG
AGTTAGCTCACTCATTAGGCACCCCAGGCTTTACACTTTATGCTTCCGGCTCGTATGTTGTGTGGAATTG
TGAGCGGATAACAATTTCACACAGGAAACAGCTATGACCATGATTACGCCAAGCGCGCAATTAACCCTCA
CTAAAGGGAACAAAAGCTGGAGCTGCAAGC
Features (pLannotate 1.2.2; 31 found; start..end, strand, type, name):
      5..231     +  promoter       RSV promoter: Rous sarcoma virus enhancer/promoter
    232..412     +  LTR            5' LTR (truncated): truncated 5' long terminal repeat (LTR) from HIV-1
    459..584     +  misc_feature   HIV-1 Ψ: packaging signal of human immunodeficiency virus type 1
    568..931     +  CDS            HIV-1 gag (fragment): gag protein from human immunodeficiency virus 1; gag
   1077..1310    +  misc_feature   RRE: The Rev response element (RRE) of HIV-1 allows for Rev-dependent mRNA export from the nucleus to the cytoplasm.
   1687..1713    +  CDS            Rev (fragment): human immunodeficiency virus 1 (HIV-1) Rev protein; rev; enhances nuclear export of unspliced and incompletely spliced viral mRNAs
   1720..1743    +  promoter       SV40 promoter (fragment): SV40 early promoter
   1744..1815    +  promoter       SV40 promoter (fragment): SV40 enhancer and early promoter
   1839..1974    +  rep_origin     SV40 ori: SV40 origin of replication
   2020..2616    +  CDS            PuroR (fragment): puromycin N-acetyltransferase; pac from Streptomyces; confers resistance to puromycin
   2665..2782    +  misc_feature   cPPT/CTS: central polypurine tract and central termination sequence of HIV-1
   2847..2913    +  CDS            small t antigen (fragment): SV40 (simian virus 40) small t antigen
   2920..4098    +  promoter       EF-1α promoter: strong constitutive promoter for human elongation factor EF-1α
   4115..5089    +  CDS            OTP: OTP_HUMAN - Experimental evidence at protein level: Swiss-Prot protein existence level 1. Probably involved in the differentiation of hypothalamic neuroendocrine cells. From Homo sapiens (Human).
   5105..5158    +  promoter       U6 promoter (fragment): RNA polymerase III promoter for human U6 snRNA
   5200..5788    +  misc_feature   WPRE: woodchuck hepatitis virus posttranscriptional regulatory element
   5839..5858    +  misc_feature   cPPT/CTS (fragment): central polypurine tract and central termination sequence of HIV-1
   5860..6093    +  LTR            3' LTR (ΔU3): self-inactivating 3' long terminal repeat (LTR) from HIV-1
   6171..6292    +  polyA_signal   SV40 poly(A) signal: SV40 polyadenylation signal
   6332..6467    +  rep_origin     SV40 ori: SV40 origin of replication
   6488..6506    -  promoter       T7 promoter: promoter for bacteriophage T7 RNA polymerase
   6514..6669    +  CDS            lacZα (fragment): LacZα fragment of β-galactosidase; lacZ fragment
   6674..7102    +  rep_origin     f1 ori (sequence partly withheld): f1 bacteriophage origin of replication; arrow indicates direction of (+) strand synthesis
   7155..7259    +  promoter       AmpR promoter: bla
   7260..8120    +  CDS            AmpR: β-lactamase; bla; confers resistance to ampicillin, carbenicillin, and related antibiotics
   8291..8879    +  rep_origin     ori: high-copy-number ColE1/pMB1/pBR322/pUC origin of replication
   9062..9154    +  CDS            lacI (fragment): lac repressor; lacI; The lac repressor binds to the lac operator to inhibit transcription in E. coli. This inhibition can be relieved by adding lactose or isopropyl-β-D-thiogalactopyranoside (IPTG).
   9167..9188    +  protein_bind   CAP binding site: CAP binding activates transcription in the presence of cAMP. E. coli catabolite activator protein
   9203..9233    +  promoter       lac promoter: promoter for the E. coli lac operon
   9241..9257    +  protein_bind   lac operator: The lac repressor binds to the lac operator to inhibit transcription in E. coli. This inhibition can be relieved by adding lactose or isopropyl-β-D-thiogalactopyranoside (IPTG). lac repressor encoded by lacI
   9302..9320    +  promoter       T3 promoter: promoter for bacteriophage T3 RNA polymerase
