[The description below was written by a language model from this plasmid's Addgene catalogue record and pLannotate feature annotations shown in this document.]
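Description:
TFORF1862 is a lentiviral mammalian expression plasmid built on the pLX_TRC317 backbone, one member of a barcoded library of transcription factor open reading frames. It carries the human OTP (orthopedia homeobox) coding sequence, a synthesized ORF corresponding to a RefSeq transcript, placed downstream of the strong constitutive EF-1α promoter. OTP is annotated as probably involved in differentiation of hypothalamic neuroendocrine cells. The recorded insert is about 100 bp longer than the annotated OTP coding region, which is consistent with the 24-bp barcode and flanking sequence described in the record. The feature table does not annotate the barcode itself. A WPRE follows the insert to enhance transcript stability and expression. A short match to the U6 promoter lies between the ORF and the WPRE, and it is probably a residual or primer-binding sequence rather than a functional promoter.

The transfer cassette has a third-generation, self-inactivating layout. An RSV promoter fused to a truncated HIV-1 5' LTR drives genomic RNA production in packaging cells. It is followed by the Ψ packaging signal with a gag fragment, the RRE for Rev-dependent export, a cPPT/CTS and a ΔU3 3' LTR. Upstream of the EF-1α unit, an SV40 early promoter drives puromycin N-acetyltransferase for selection of transduced cells. In bacteria the plasmid is maintained by a high-copy ColE1/pUC origin with ampicillin resistance. The backbone also contains an f1 origin, SV40 poly(A) and origin sequences, and lac, T7 and T3 remnants. The depositor warns of possible recombination, as is common with LTR-containing plasmids.

The construct is intended for overexpressing OTP, alone or in pooled screens where the barcode identifies the transcription factor each cell received, as in directed differentiation studies.
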