Addgene plasmid #142877: TFORF1862
Purpose: Lentiviral vector for overexpressing transcription factor ORFs with unique 24-bp barcodes. Barcodes facilitate identification of transcription factors in pooled screens.
Depositing lab: Feng Zhang. Depositing organization: Broad Institute. Publication: A transcription factor atlas of directed differentiation. Joung J, Ma S, Tay T, Geiger-Schuller KR, Kirchgatterer PC, Verdine VK, Guo B, Arias-Garcia MA, Allen WE, Singh A, Kuksenko O, Abudayyeh OO, Gootenberg JS, Fu Z, Macrae RK, Buenrostro JD, Regev A, Zhang F. Cell. 2023 Jan 5;186(1):209-229.e26. doi: 10.1016/j.cell.2022.11.026. PubMed 36608654.
Backbone
  Vector backbone: pLX_TRC317
  Backbone manufacturer: Broad Institute Genetic Perturbation Platform
  Backbone size w/o insert (bp): 8264
  Vector type: Mammalian Expression, Lentiviral
  Selectable markers: Puromycin
Growth in bacteria
  Bacterial resistance: Ampicillin, 100 μg/mL
  Growth temperature: 37°C
  Growth strain: NEB Stable
  Copy number: High Copy
Gene/Insert
  Gene/Insert name: OTP
  Species: H. sapiens (human)
  Insert size (bp): 1079
  Entrez Gene: OTP
  Promoter: EF1a
  Cloning method: Unknown
  Sequencing primers: 5′ GGGTGGAGACTGAAGTTAGGCCAG; 3′ CACATAGCGTAAAAGGAGCAACATAG
Terms and licenses: Academic/Nonprofit Terms; Industry Terms: Not Available to Industry
Depositor comments: NM_032109,ENST00000306422 . The transcription factor ORF portion of this plasmid was synthesized by Genewiz. Please test multiple small colonies in case of plasmid recombination. To make this collection available in a timely manner, a portion of this collection was not fully sequenced by Addgene. If an Addgene verified full plasmid sequence is not available, please contact us prior to placing an order to request the full sequence.
How to cite: TFORF1862 was a gift from Feng Zhang (Addgene plasmid # 142877 ; http://n2t.net/addgene:142877 ; RRID:Addgene_142877)
