>Addgene plasmid #142877 | TFORF1862 | depositor partial sequence | sequence record 280769 | Insert
ACCGCCACCATGCTGTCTCATGCCGACCTCCTGGACGCCAGGCTAGGTATGAAAGATGCCGCCGAGCTTC
TGGGCCACCGGGAGGCGGTGAAGTGTAGGCTGGGCGTGGGGGGCTCCGACCCCGGGGGCCATCCGGGGGA
CCTGGCGCCCAACTCTGACCCAGTGGAGGGAGCCACTCTGCTGCCCGGGGAGGACATCACCACAGTGGGC
TCTACTCCGGCCTCGCTGGCGGTGAGCGCCAAAGACCCGGACAAGCAGCCCGGGCCCCAGGGCGGCCCGA
ACCCCAGCCAAGCCGGCCAGCAGCAGGGCCAACAGAAGCAGAAGCGCCACCGGACGCGCTTCACCCCCGC
ACAGCTCAACGAGTTGGAGAGGAGCTTCGCCAAGACTCACTACCCCGACATCTTTATGCGTGAGGAGCTG
GCACTGCGTATCGGGCTGACCGAGTCCCGAGTGCAGGTCTGGTTCCAGAACCGACGCGCCAAGTGGAAGA
AGCGCAAAAAGACGACCAACGTGTTCCGTGCGCCCGGCACACTGCTGCCCACGCCAGGCCTGCCTCAGTT
CCCGTCGGCTGCCGCCGCCGCTGCCGCCGCCATGGGCGACAGCCTGTGCTCTTTCCACGCCAACGACACC
CGCTGGGCGGCGGCCGCCATGCCTGGCGTGTCACAGCTGCCTCTGCCGCCGGCGCTGGGCAGGCAGCAGG
CCATGGCGCAGTCGCTGTCCCAGTGCAGCCTGGCGGCCGGTCCGCCGCCCAACTCCATGGGCCTGTCCAA
CAGCCTGGCGGGTTCCAACGGCGCGGGGCTGCAGTCGCACCTCTACCAGCCCGCCTTCCCCGGCATGGTG
CCCGCCTCCCTCCCCGGCCCCAGCAACGTCTCCGGTTCGCCCCAGCTCTGCAGCTCCCCGGACAGCAGCG
ACGTGTGGCGGGGCACCAGCATCGCCTCCCTCCGCCGCAAGGCGCTAGAGCACACAGTCTCTATGAGCTT
CACTTAGTAATGAACTAGTCCGTAACTTGAAAGTATTTCGATTTCTTGGCTTTATATATCTTGTGGAAAG
GACGAAACAATTTGATAGACAGCCCGTCG
