>Addgene plasmid #142877 | TFORF1862 | depositor partial sequence | sequence record 280770 | Barcode
AACAATTTGATAGACAGCCCGTCG
